>Addgene plasmid #11181 | pcDNA cyclin D1 HA | addgene full sequence | sequence record 166130 | Addgene NGS Result
GACGGATCGGGAGATCTCCCGATCCCCTATGGTGCACTCTCAGTACAATCTGCTCTGATGCCGCATAGTT
AAGCCAGTATCTGCTCCCTGCTTGTGTGTTGGAGGTCGCTGAGTAGTGCGCGAGCAAAATTTAAGCTACA
ACAAGGCAAGGCTTGACCGACAATTGCATGAAGAATCTGCTTAGGGTTAGGCGTTTTGCGCTGCTTCGCG
ATGTACGGGCCAGATATACGCGTTGACATTGATTATTGACTAGTTATTAATAGTAATCAATTACGGGGTC
ATTAGTTCATAGCCCATATATGGAGTTCCGCGTTACATAACTTACGGTAAATGGCCCGCCTGGCTGACCG
CCCAACGACCCCCGCCCATTGACGTCAATAATGACGTATGTTCCCATAGTAACGCCAATAGGGACTTTCC
ATTGACGTCAATGGGTGGAGTATTTACGGTAAACTGCCCACTTGGCAGTACATCAAGTGTATCATATGCC
AAGTACGCCCCCTATTGACGTCAATGACGGTAAATGGCCCGCCTGGCATTATGCCCAGTACATGACCTTA
TGGGACTTTCCTACTTGGCAGTACATCTACGTATTAGTCATCGCTATTACCATGGTGATGCGGTTTTGGC
AGTACATCAATGGGCGTGGATAGCGGTTTGACTCACGGGGATTTCCAAGTCTCCACCCCATTGACGTCAA
TGGGAGTTTGTTTTGGCACCAAAATCAACGGGACTTTCCAAAATGTCGTAACAACTCCGCCCCATTGACG
CAAATGGGCGGTAGGCGTGTACGGTGGGAGGTCTATATAAGCAGAGCTCTCTGGCTAACTAGAGAACCCA
CTGCTTACTGGCTTATCGAAATTAATACGACTCACTATAGGGAGACCCAAGCTTGGTACCGAGCTCGGAT
CCACTAGTAACGGCCGCCAGAATTCGGGGGCGCAGTAGCAGCGAGCAGCAGAGTCCGCACGCTCCGGCGA
GGGGCAGAAGAGCGCGAGGGAGCGCGGGGCAGCAGAAGCGAGAGCCGAGCGCGGACCCAGCCAGGACCCA
CAGCCCTCCCCAGCTGCCCAGGAAGAGCCCCAGCCATGGAACACCAGCTCCTGTGCTGCGAAGTGGAAAC
CATCCGCCGCGCGTACCCCGATGCCAACCTCCTCAACGACCGGGTGCTGCGGGCCATGCTGAAGGCGGAG
GAGACCTGCGCGCCCTCGGTGTCCTACTTCAAATGTGTGCAGAAGGAGGTCCTGCCGTCCATGCGGAAGA
TCGTCGCCACCTGGATGCTGGAGGTCTGCGAGGAACAGAAGTGCGAGGAGGAGGTCTTCCCGCTGGCCAT
GAACTACCTGGACCGCTTCCTGTCGCTGGAGCCCGTGAAAAAGAGCCGCCTGCAGCTGCTGGGGGCCACT
TGCATGTTCGTGGCCTCTAAGATGAAGGAGACCATCCCCCTGACGGCCGAGAAGCTGTGCATCTACACCG
ACAACTCCATCCGGCCCGAGGAGCTGCTGCAAATGGAGCTGCTCCTGGTGAACAAGCTCAAGTGGAACCT
GGCCGCAATGACCCCGCACGATTTCATTGAACACTTCCTCTCCAAAATGCCAGAGGCGGAGGAGAACAAA
CAGATCATCCGCAAACACGCGCAGACCTTCGTTGCCCTCTGTGCCACAGATGTGAAGTTCATTTCCAATC
CGCCCTCCATGGTGGCAGCGGGGAGCGTGGTGGCCGCAGTGCAAGGCCTGAACCTGAGGAGCCCCAACAA
CTTCCTGTCCTACTACCGCCTCACACGCTTCCTCTCCAGAGTGATCAAGTGTGACCCAGACTGCCTCCGG
GCCTGCCAGGAGCAGATCGAAGCTCTGCTGGAGTCAAGCCTGCGCCAGGCCCAGCAGAACATGGACCCCA
AGGCCGCCGAGGAGGAGGAAGAGGAGGAGGAGGAGGTGGACCTGGCTTGCACACCCACCGACGTGCGGGA
CGTGGACATCGGCTACCCCTACGACGTCCCGGACTACGCCGATATCTGATCCGGAGCATTTTGATACCAG
AAGGGAAAGCTTGGCGGCCGCTCGAGCATGCATCTAGAGGGCCCTATTCTATAGTGTCACCTAAATGCTA
GAGCTCGCTGATCAGCCTCGACTGTGCCTTCTAGTTGCCAGCCATCTGTTGTTTGCCCCTCCCCCGTGCC
TTCCTTGACCCTGGAAGGTGCCACTCCCACTGTCCTTTCCTAATAAAATGAGGAAATTGCATCGCATTGT
CTGAGTAGGTGTCATTCTATTCTGGGGGGTGGGGTGGGGCAGGACAGCAAGGGGGAGGATTGGGAAGACA
ATAGCAGGCATGCTGGGGATGCGGTGGGCTCTATGGCTTCTGAGGCGGAAAGAACCAGCTGGGGCTCGAG
GGGGGATCCCC
[124 nt withheld, positions 2392-2515]
C
[91 nt withheld, positions 2517-2607]
A
[49 nt withheld, positions 2609-2657]
CCTTTGACGTTGGAGTCCACGTTCTTT
[37 nt withheld, positions 2685-2721]
ACCCTATCTCGGTCTATTCTTTTGATTTATAAGGGATTTTGCCGATTTCGGCCTATTGGTTAAAAAATGA
GCTGATTTAACAAAAATTTAACGCGAATTTTAACAAAATATTAACGCTTACAATTTAAATATTTGCTTAT
ACAATCT
[37 nt withheld, positions 2869-2905]
GGGTACCGAGCTCGAATTCTGTGGAATGTGTGTCAGTTAGGGTGTGGAAAGTCCCCAGGCTCCCCAGCAG
GCAGAAGTATGCAAAGCATGCATCTCAATTAGTCAGCAACCAGGTGTGGAAAGTCCCCAGGCTCCCCAGC
AGGCAGAAGTATGCAAAGCATGCATCTCAATTAGTCAGCAACCATAGTCCCGCCCCTAACTCCGCCCATC
CCGCCCCTAACTCCGCCCAGTTCCGCCCATTCTCCGCCCCATGGCTGACTAATTTTTTTTATTTATGCAG
AGGCCGAGGCCGCCTCGGCCTCTGAGCTATTCCAGAAGTAGTGAGGAGGCTTTTTTGGAGGCCTAGGCTT
TTGCAAAAAGCTCCCGGGAGCTTGGATATCCATTTTCGGATCTGATCAAGAGACAGGATGAGGATCGTTT
CGCATGATTGAACAAGATGGATTGCACGCAGGTTCTCCGGCCGCTTGGGTGGAGAGGCTATTCGGCTATG
ACTGGGCACAACAGACAATCGGCTGCTCTGATGCCGCCGTGTTCCGGCTGTCAGCGCAGGGGCGCCCGGT
TCTTTTTGTCAAGACCGACCTGTCCGGTGCCCTGAATGAACTGCAGGACGAGGCAGCGCGGCTATCGTGG
CTGGCCACGACGGGCGTTCCTTGCGCAGCTGTGCTCGACGTTGTCACTGAAGCGGGAAGGGACTGGCTGC
TATTGGGCGAAGTGCCGGGGCAGGATCTCCTGTCATCTCACCTTGCTCCTGCCGAGAAAGTATCCATCAT
GGCTGATGCAATGCGGCGGCTGCATACGCTTGATCCGGCTACCTGCCCATTCGACCACCAAGCGAAACAT
CGCATCGAGCGAGCACGTACTCGGATGGAAGCCGGTCTTGTCGATCAGGATGATCTGGACGAAGAGCATC
AGGGGCTCGCGCCAGCCGAACTGTTCGCCAGGCTCAAGGCGCGCATGCCCGACGGCGAGGATCTCGTCGT
GACCCATGGCGATGCCTGCTTGCCGAATATCATGGTGGAAAATGGCCGCTTTTCTGGATTCATCGACTGT
GGCCGGCTGGGTGTGGCGGACCGCTATCAGGACATAGCGTTGGCTACCCGTGATATTGCTGAAGAGCTTG
GCGGCGAATGGGCTGACCGCTTCCTCGTGCTTTACGGTATCGCCGCTCCCGATTCGCAGCGCATCGCCTT
CTATCGCCTTCTTGACGAGTTCTTCTGAGCGGGACTCTGGGGTTCGAAATGACCGACCAAGCGACGCCCA
ACCTGCCATCACGAGATTTCGATTCCACCGCCGCCTTCTATGAAAGGTTGGGCTTCGGAATCGTTTTCCG
GGACGCCGGCTGGATGATCCTCCAGCGCGGGGATCTCATGCTGGAGTTCTTCGCCCACCCCAACTTGTTT
ATTGCAGCTTATAATGGTTACAAATAAAGCAATAGCATCACAAATTTCACAAATAAAGCATTTTTTTCAC
TGCATTCTAGTTGTGGTTTGTCCAAACTCATCAATGTATCTTATCATGTCTGGATCCGTCGACCTCGAGA
GCTTGGCGTAATCATGGTCATAGCTGTTTCCTGTGTGAAATTGTTATCCGCTCACAATTCCACACAACAT
ACGAGCCGGAAGCATAAAGTGTAAAGCCTGGGGTGCCTAATGAGTGAGCTAACTCACATTAATTGCGTTG
CGCTCACTGCCCGCTTTCCAGTCGGGAAACCTGTCGTGCCAGCTGCATTAATGAATCGGCCAACGCGCGG
GGAGAGGCGGTTTGCGTATTGGGCGCTCTTCCGCTTCCTCGCTCACTGACTCGCTGCGCTCGGTCGTTCG
GCTGCGGCGAGCGGTATCAGCTCACTCAAAGGCGGTAATACGGTTATCCACAGAATCAGGGGATAACGCA
GGAAAGAACATGTGAGCAAAAGGCCAGCAAAAGGCCAGGAACCGTAAAAAGGCCGCGTTGCTGGCGTTTT
TCCATAGGCTCCGCCCCCCTGACGAGCATCACAAAAATCGACGCTCAAGTCAGAGGTGGCGAAACCCGAC
AGGACTATAAAGATACCAGGCGTTTCCCCCTGGAAGCTCCCTCGTGCGCTCTCCTGTTCCGACCCTGCCG
CTTACCGGATACCTGTCCGCCTTTCTCCCTTCGGGAAGCGTGGCGCTTTCTCATAGCTCACGCTGTAGGT
ATCTCAGTTCGGTGTAGGTCGTTCGCTCCAAGCTGGGCTGTGTGCACGAACCCCCCGTTCAGCCCGACCG
CTGCGCCTTATCCGGTAACTATCGTCTTGAGTCCAACCCGGTAAGACACGACTTATCGCCACTGGCAGCA
GCCACTGGTAACAGGATTAGCAGAGCGAGGTATGTAGGCGGTGCTACAGAGTTCTTGAAGTGGTGGCCTA
ACTACGGCTACACTAGAAGAACAGTATTTGGTATCTGCGCTCTGCTGAAGCCAGTTACCTTCGGAAAAAG
AGTTGGTAGCTCTTGATCCGGCAAACAAACCACCGCTGGTAGCGGTGGTTTTTTTGTTTGCAAGCAGCAG
ATTACGCGCAGAAAAAAAGGATCTCAAGAAGATCCTTTGATCTTTTCTACGGGGTCTGACGCTCAGTGGA
ACGAAAACTCACGTTAAGGGATTTTGGTCATGAGATTATCAAAAAGGATCTTCACCTAGATCCTTTTAAA
TTAAAAATGAAGTTTTAAATCAATCTAAAGTATATATGAGTAAACTTGGTCTGACAGTTACCAATGCTTA
ATCAGTGAGGCACCTATCTCAGCGATCTGTCTATTTCGTTCATCCATAGTTGCCTGACTCCCCGTCGTGT
AGATAACTACGATACGGGAGGGCTTACCATCTGGCCCCAGTGCTGCAATGATACCGCGAGACCCACGCTC
ACCGGCTCCAGATTTATCAGCAATAAACCAGCCAGCCGGAAGGGCCGAGCGCAGAAGTGGTCCTGCAACT
TTATCCGCCTCCATCCAGTCTATTAATTGTTGCCGGGAAGCTAGAGTAAGTAGTTCGCCAGTTAATAGTT
TGCGCAACGTTGTTGCCATTGCTACAGGCATCGTGGTGTCACGCTCGTCGTTTGGTATGGCTTCATTCAG
CTCCGGTTCCCAACGATCAAGGCGAGTTACATGATCCCCCATGTTGTGCAAAAAAGCGGTTAGCTCCTTC
GGTCCTCCGATCGTTGTCAGAAGTAAGTTGGCCGCAGTGTTATCACTCATGGTTATGGCAGCACTGCATA
ATTCTCTTACTGTCATGCCATCCGTAAGATGCTTTTCTGTGACTGGTGAGTACTCAACCAAGTCATTCTG
AGAATAGTGTATGCGGCGACCGAGTTGCTCTTGCCCGGCGTCAATACGGGATAATACCGCGCCACATAGC
AGAACTTTAAAAGTGCTCATCATTGGAAAACGTTCTTCGGGGCGAAAACTCTCAAGGATCTTACCGCTGT
TGAGATCCAGTTCGATGTAACCCACTCGTGCACCCAACTGATCTTCAGCATCTTTTACTTTCACCAGCGT
TTCTGGGTGAGCAAAAACAGGAAGGCAAAATGCCGCAAAAAAGGGAATAAGGGCGACACGGAAATGTTGA
ATACTCATACTCTTCCTTTTTCAATATTATTGAAGCATTTATCAGGGTTATTGTCTCATGAGCGGATACA
TATTTGAATGTATTTAGAAAAATAAACAAATAGGGGTTCCGCGCACATTTCCCCGAAAAGTGCCACCTGA
CGTC
Features (pLannotate 1.2.2; 22 found; start..end, strand, type, name):
     28..80      -  misc_feature   bom (fragment): basis of mobility region from pBR322
    235..614     +  enhancer       CMV enhancer: human cytomegalovirus immediate early enhancer
    615..818     +  promoter       CMV promoter: human cytomegalovirus (CMV) immediate early promoter
    814..847     +  LTR            5' LTR (truncated) (fragment): truncated 5' long terminal repeat (LTR) from HIV-1
    863..881     +  promoter       T7 promoter: promoter for bacteriophage T7 RNA polymerase
   1086..1970    +  CDS            CCND1: CCND1_HUMAN - Also known as BCL1, PRAD1. Experimental evidence at protein level: Swiss-Prot protein existence level 1. Regulatory component of the cyclin D1-CDK4 (DC) complex that phosphorylates and inhibits members of the retinoblastoma (RB) protein family including RB1 and regulates the cell-cycle during G(1)/S transition. Phosphorylation of RB1 allows dissociation of the transcription factor E2F from the RB/E2F complex and the subsequent transcription of E2F target genes which are responsible for the progression through the G(1) phase. Hypophosphorylates RB1 in early G(1) phase. Cyclin D-CD
   2078..2096    -  promoter       SP6 promoter: promoter for bacteriophage SP6 RNA polymerase
   2122..2346    +  polyA_signal   bGH poly(A) signal: bovine growth hormone polyadenylation signal
   2350..2371    +  promoter       SV40 promoter (fragment): SV40 enhancer and early promoter
   2392..2820    +  rep_origin     f1 ori (sequence partly withheld): f1 bacteriophage origin of replication; arrow indicates direction of (+) strand synthesis
   2906..2924    -  misc_feature   MCS (fragment): pUC18/19 multiple cloning site
   2933..3262    +  promoter       SV40 promoter: SV40 enhancer and early promoter
   3329..4120    +  CDS            neo: KKA2_KLEPN - Also known as kan, nptII. Experimental evidence at protein level: Swiss-Prot protein existence level 1. Resistance to kanamycin, neomycin, paromomycin, ribostamycin, butirosin and gentamicin B. From Klebsiella pneumoniae.
   4144..4302    +  CDS            ble (fragment): BLE_KLEPN - Experimental evidence at protein level: Swiss-Prot protein existence level 1. Binding protein with a strong affinity to the bleomycin family of antibiotics. Binds to CL990; an antimitotic-antibiotic compound. From Klebsiella pneumoniae.
   4297..4431    +  polyA_signal   SV40 poly(A) signal: SV40 polyadenylation signal
   4486..4502    -  protein_bind   lac operator: The lac repressor binds to the lac operator to inhibit transcription in E. coli. This inhibition can be relieved by adding lactose or isopropyl-β-D-thiogalactopyranoside (IPTG). lac repressor encoded by lacI
   4510..4540    -  promoter       lac promoter: promoter for the E. coli lac operon
   4555..4576    -  protein_bind   CAP binding site: CAP binding activates transcription in the presence of cAMP. E. coli catabolite activator protein
   4589..4681    -  CDS            lacI (fragment): lac repressor; lacI; The lac repressor binds to the lac operator to inhibit transcription in E. coli. This inhibition can be relieved by adding lactose or isopropyl-β-D-thiogalactopyranoside (IPTG).
   4864..5452    -  rep_origin     ori: high-copy-number ColE1/pMB1/pBR322/pUC origin of replication
   5623..6483    -  CDS            AmpR: β-lactamase; bla; confers resistance to ampicillin, carbenicillin, and related antibiotics
   6484..6588    -  promoter       AmpR promoter: bla
