[The description below was written by a language model from this plasmid's Addgene catalogue record and pLannotate feature annotations shown in this document.]
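Description:
pcDNA cyclin D1 HA is a mammalian expression plasmid built on the pcDNA3 backbone and carrying human cyclin D1 (CCND1) with a C-terminal HA epitope tag. The sequenced plasmid is about 6.6 kb. In bacteria it is maintained at high copy from a ColE1/pUC-type origin and selected with ampicillin through the β-lactamase gene and its native promoter. An f1 origin is also present, which in principle allows single-stranded DNA production. For selection in mammalian cells, an SV40 enhancer/early promoter drives the neomycin phosphotransferase gene, followed by an SV40 polyadenylation signal, so stable transfectants can be selected with G418.

The cyclin D1 insert of roughly 1.1 kb was cloned between EcoRI and XhoI sites. The depositor notes that these sites are not unique in the finished plasmid, which matters for anyone planning to excise or subclone the insert. Transcription is driven by the human cytomegalovirus immediate-early enhancer and promoter and terminated by the bovine growth hormone polyadenylation signal. T7 and SP6 phage promoters flank the cloning region and could be used for in vitro transcription. The feature table annotates the CCND1 coding sequence but does not list the HA tag separately, so the tag is documented only in the catalogue entry. A few short annotated fragments (an HIV-1 LTR piece, ble, lacI and lac promoter elements) appear to be backbone remnants or chance matches rather than functional parts.

Cyclin D1 is the regulatory partner of CDK4 in RB phosphorylation and G1/S progression. This construct provides strong constitutive expression of an epitope-tagged form that can be detected or immunoprecipitated with anti-HA antibodies. The associated publication studied antizyme-mediated degradation of cyclin D1.
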