Addgene plasmid #11181: pcDNA cyclin D1 HA
Depositing lab: Bruce Zetter. Publication: Antizyme targets cyclin D1 for degradation. A novel mechanism for cell growth repression. Newman RM, Mobascher A, Mangold U, Koike C, Diah S, Schmidt M, Finley D, Zetter BR. J Biol Chem. 2004 Oct 1. 279(40):41504-11. 10.1074/jbc.M407349200 PubMed 15277517.
Backbone
  Vector backbone: pcDNA3
  Backbone manufacturer: Invitrogen
  Backbone size w/o insert (bp): 5400
  Vector type: Mammalian Expression
  Selectable markers: Neomycin (select with G418)
Growth in bacteria
  Bacterial resistance: Ampicillin, 100 μg/mL
  Growth temperature: 37°C
  Growth strain: DH5alpha
  Copy number: High Copy
Gene/Insert
  Gene/Insert name: cyclin D1
  Species: H. sapiens (human)
  Insert size (bp): 1120
  GenBank ID: BC025302
  Entrez Gene: CCND1 (a.k.a. BCL1, D11S287E, PRAD1, U21B31)
  Promoter: CMV
  Tag / fusion protein: HA (C terminal on insert)
  Cloning method: Restriction Enzyme; 5′ cloning site EcoRI (not destroyed); 3′ cloning site XhoI (not destroyed)
  Sequencing primers: 5′ CMV-F; 3′ BGH-rev
Terms and licenses: Academic/Nonprofit Terms; Industry Terms: Not Available to Industry
Depositor comments: Please note that the cloning sites used for the cyclin D1 insert in this plasmid, EcoRI and XhoI, are not unique sites in this plasmid.
How to cite: pcDNA cyclin D1 HA was a gift from Bruce Zetter (Addgene plasmid # 11181 ; http://n2t.net/addgene:11181 ; RRID:Addgene_11181)
