>Addgene plasmid #11181 | pcDNA cyclin D1 HA | addgene partial sequence | sequence record 18097 | 11181 with CMV-F
AGCGACTCTCGGCTACTGAGAACCCACTGCTTACTGGCTTATCGAAATTAATACGACTCACTATAGGGAG
ACCCAAGCTTGGTACCGAGCTCGGATCCACTAGTAACGGCCGCCAGAATTCGGGGGCGCAGTAGCAGCGA
GCAGCAGAGTCCGCACGCTCCGGCGAGGGGCAGAAGAGCGCGAGGGAGCGCGGGGCAGCAGAAGCGAGAG
CCGAGCGCGGACCCAGCCAGGACCCACAGCCCTCCCCAGCTGCCCAGGAAGAGCCCCAGCCATGGAACAC
CAGCTCCTGTGCTGCGAAGTGGAAACCATCCGCCGCGCGTACCCCGATGCCAACCTCCTCAACGACCGGG
TGCTGCGGGCCATGCTGAAGGCGGAGGAGACCTGCGCGCCCTCGGTGTCCTACTTCAAATGTGTGCAGAA
GGAGGTCCTGCCGTCCATGCGGAAGATCGTCGCCACCTGGATGCTGGAGGTCTGCGAGGAACAGAAGTGC
GAGGAGGAGGTCTTCCCGCTGGCCATGAACTACCTGGACCGCTTCCTGTCGCTGGAGCCCGTGAAAAAGA
GCCGCCTGCAGCTGCTGGGGGCCACTTGCATGTTCGTGGCCTCTAAGATGAAGGAGACCATCCCCCTGAC
GGCCGAGAAGCTGTGCATCTACACCGACAACTCCATCCGGCCCGAGGAGCTGCTGCAAATGGAGCTGCTC
CTGGTGAACAAGCTCAAGTGGAACCTGGCCGCAATGACCCCGCACGATTTCATTGAACACTTCCTCTCCA
AAATGCCAGAGGCGGAGGAGAACAAACAGATCATCCGCAAACACGCGCAGACCTTCGTTGCCCTCTGTGC
CACAGATGTGAAGTTCATTTCCAATCCGCCCTCCATGGTGGCAGCGGGGANCGTGGTGGCCNCANTGCAA
GGCCTGAACCTGAAGAGCCCCAAAACTTTCTTGTCTACTACCGC
