>Addgene plasmid #11181 | pcDNA cyclin D1 HA | addgene partial sequence | sequence record 18098 | 11181 with T7
GGGGGCGCAGTAGCAGCGAGCAGCAGAGTCCGCACGCTCCGGCGAGGGGCAGAAGAGCGCGAGGGAGCGC
GGGGCAGCAGAAGCGAGAGCCGAGCGCGGACCCAGCCAGGACCCACAGCCCTCCCCAGCTGCCCAGGAAG
AGCCCCAGCCATGGAACACCAGCTCCTGTGCTGCGAAGTGGAAACCATCCGCCGCGCGTACCCCGATGCC
AACCTCCTCAACGACCGGGTGCTGCGGGCCATGCTGAAGGCGGAGGAGACCTGCGCGCCCTCGGTGTCCT
ACTTCAAATGTGTGCAGAAGGAGGTCCTGCCGTCCATGCGGAAGATCGTCGCCACCTGGATGCTGGAGGT
CTGCGAGGAACAGAAGTGCGAGGAGGAGGTCTTCCCGCTGGCCATGAACTACCTGGACCGCTTCCTGTCG
CTGGAGCCCGTGAAAAAGAGCCGCCTGCAGCTGCTGGGGGCCACTTGCATGTTCGTGGCCTCTAAGATGA
AGGAGACCATCCCCCTGACGGCCGAGAAGCTGTGCATCTACACCGACAACTCCATCCGGCCCGAGGAGCT
GCTGCAAATGGAGC
