>Addgene plasmid #11181 | pcDNA cyclin D1 HA | addgene partial sequence | sequence record 18099 | BGH-rev 5'-TAGAAGGCACAGTCGAGG-3'
AGGGCCCTCTAGATGCATGCTCGAGCGGCCGCCAAGCTTTCCCTTCTGGTATCAAAATGCTCCGGATCAG
ATATCGGCGTAGTCCGGGACGTCGTAGGGGTAGCCGATGTCCACGTCCCGCACGTCGGTGGGTGTGCAAG
CCAGGTCCACCTCCTCCTCCTCCTCTTCCTCCTCCTCGGCGGCCTTGGGGTCCATGTTCTGCTGGGCCTG
GCGCAGGCTTGACTCCAGCAGAGCTTCGATCTGCTCCTGGCAGGCCCGGAGGCAGTCTGGGTCACACTTG
ATCACTCTGGAGAGGAAGCGTGTGAGGCGGTAGTAGGACAGGAAGTTGTTGGGGCTCCTCAGGTTCAGGC
CTTGCACTGCGGCCACCACGCTCCCCGCTGCCACCATGGAGGGCGGATTGGAAATGAACTTCACATCTGT
GGCACAGAGGGCAACGAAGGTCTGCGCGTGTTTGCGGATGATCTGTTTGTTCTCCTCCGCCTCTGGCATT
TTGGAGAGGAAGTGTTCAATGAAATCGTGCGGGGTCATTGCGGCCAGGTTCCACTTGAGCTTGTTCACCA
GGAGCAGCTCCATTTGCAGCAGCTCCTCGGGCCGGATGGAGTTGTCGGTGTAGATGCACAGCTTCTCGGC
CGTCAGGGGGATGGTCTCCTTCATCTTAGAGGCCACGAACATGCAAGTGGCCCC
